Addgene plasmid #15579: GAL HA103QDProCFPp303
Depositing lab: Susan Lindquist. Depositing organization: Whitehead Institute for Biomedical Research. Publication: Flanking sequences profoundly alter polyglutamine toxicity in yeast. Duennwald ML, Jagadish S, Muchowski PJ, Lindquist S. Proc Natl Acad Sci U S A. 2006 Jul 18. 103(29):11045-50. 10.1073/pnas.0604547103 PubMed 16832050.
Backbone
  Vector backbone: p303 Gal
  Vector type: Yeast Expression
  Selectable markers: HIS3
Growth in bacteria
  Bacterial resistance: Ampicillin, 100 μg/mL
  Growth temperature: 37°C
  Growth strain: DH5alpha
  Copy number: Low Copy
Gene/Insert
  Gene/Insert name: htt 103Q Delta Pro (alt name: htt 103Q)
  Species: H. sapiens (human)
  Mutation: Proline-rich region removed
  GenBank ID: NM_002111
  Entrez Gene: HTT (a.k.a. HD, IT15, LOMARS)
  Tag / fusion protein: HA (N terminal on insert); CFP (C terminal on insert)
  Cloning method: Restriction Enzyme
  Sequencing primers: 5′ Gal1; 3′ EGFP-N
Terms and licenses: Academic/Nonprofit Terms; Industry Terms: Not Available to Industry
Depositor comments: Figure 2, VI in article. Lindquist lab number: 7704
How to cite: GAL HA103QDProCFPp303 was a gift from Susan Lindquist (Addgene plasmid # 15579 ; http://n2t.net/addgene:15579 ; RRID:Addgene_15579)
