[The description below was written by a language model from this plasmid's Addgene catalogue record.]
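Description:
GAL HA103QDProCFPp303 is a yeast expression plasmid built on the p303 Gal backbone. It carries a HIS3 auxotrophic marker for selection in histidine-requiring yeast strains and ampicillin resistance for propagation in E. coli, where it is recorded as low copy. The "303" designation suggests a pRS303-type integrating vector, which lacks a yeast replication origin and is maintained by insertion at the HIS3 locus, but the record does not state this, and no feature table is available to confirm the origins or other backbone elements. The backbone name and the Gal1 sequencing primer point to a galactose-inducible GAL1 promoter driving the insert, which would allow expression to be switched on by the carbon source.

The insert is a fragment of human huntingtin (HTT) bearing an expanded tract of 103 glutamines, with the proline-rich region that normally follows the polyglutamine stretch deleted. The exact boundaries of the fragment are not given. An HA epitope tag is fused to the N-terminus for immunodetection. CFP is fused to the C-terminus, so the localisation and aggregation state of the protein can be followed by fluorescence microscopy in living cells.

The plasmid belongs to a set of constructs made to test how sequences flanking the polyglutamine tract influence its toxicity in yeast. Comparing this HA-tagged, proline-deleted variant with relatives that carry different tags or retain the proline-rich region shows how neighbouring sequences alter aggregation behaviour and growth inhibition caused by expanded polyglutamine. This makes it useful in yeast models of Huntington's disease and protein misfolding.
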