>Addgene plasmid #15579 | GAL HA103QDProCFPp303 | addgene partial sequence | sequence record 22143 | 15579 with GAL1
GGATTCTAGAGCCATGTACCCATACGACGTCCCAGACTACGCTGCGACCCTGGAAAAGCTGATGAAGGCC
TTCGAGTCCCTCAAAAGCTTCCAACAGCAGCAACAGANNCAACAGCAGCAACAGCAACAACAGCAGCAAC
AGCAACAACAGCAGCAACAGCAACAACAGCAGCAGCAGCAACAACAGCAGCAACAGCAACAACAGCAGCA
ACAGCAACAACAGCAGCAACAGCAACAACAGCAGCAACAGCAACAACAGCAGCAACAGCAACAACAGCAG
CAACAGCAACAACAGCAGCAACAGCAACAACAGCAGCAACAGCAACAACAGCAGCAACAGCAACAACAGC
AGCAACAGCAACAACAGCAGCAACAGCAACAACAGCAGCAACAGCAACAACTGCAGCCCGGGGGATCCCT
GAGTAAGGAGAAGAACTTTTCACTGGAGTTGTCCAATTCTTGTTGAATTAGATGGTGATGTTAATGGCAC
AAATTTTCTGTCAGTGAGAGGGTGAA
